>Addgene plasmid #32546 | p3-K230-FokI_L (DAS) | addgene partial sequence | sequence record 41295 | CMV-F
GAGCTCTCTGGCTAACTAGAGAACCCACTGCTTACTGGCTTATCGAAATTAATACGACTCACTATAGGGA
GACCCAAGCTTGCCACCATGGTGTACCCCTACGACGTGCCCGACTACGCCGAATTGCCTCCAAAAAAGAA
GAGAAAGGTAGGGATCCGAATTCCCGGGGAAAAACCGTATGAGTGTGATCACTGTGGAAAATCCTTTAGC
CAGAGCTCTCATCTGAATGTGCACAAAAGAACTCACACCGGGGAAAAACCGTATAAATGCGGCCAGTGTG
GGAAGTTCTACTCGCAGGTCTCCCACCTCACCCGCCACCAGAAAATCCACACCGGGGAAAAACCGTATGA
ATGCGATCACTGTGGGAAAGCCTTCAGCGTCAGCTCCAACCTGAACGTGCACAGAAGAATCCACACCGGG
GAAAAACCGTATAAGTGCCCTGATTGTGGGAAGAGTTTTAGTCAGAGTTCCAGCCTCATTCGCCACCAGC
GGACACACACCGGTGAAAAACAACTAGTCAAAAGTGAACTGGAGGAGAAGAAATCTGAACTTCGTCATAA
ATTGAAATATGTGCCTCATGAATATATTGAATTAATTGAAATTGCCAGAAATCCCACTCAGGATAGAATT
CTTGAAATGAAGGTAATGGAATTTTTTATGAAAGTTTATGGATATAGAGGTGAGCATTTGGGTGGATCAA
GGAAACCGGACGGAGCAATTTATACTGTCGGATCTCCTATTGATTACGGTGTGATCGTGGATACTAAAGC
TTATAGCGGAGGTTATAATCTGCCAATTGGCCAAGCAGATGCCATGCAAAGCTATGTCGAAGAAAATCAA
ACACGAAACAAACATATCAACCCTAATGAATGGTGGAAA
