[The description below was written by a language model from this plasmid's Addgene catalogue record.]
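Description:
p3-K230-FokI_L (DAS) is a mammalian expression plasmid encoding the left-hand monomer of an engineered zinc finger nuclease (ZFN) pair designated K230. It is built on p3, a roughly 5.5 kb derivative of pcDNA3 in which an oligonucleotide supplying an HA epitope and a nuclear localization signal was inserted and the restriction site arrangement was modified. The plasmid is maintained in E. coli at high copy number under ampicillin selection. No feature table accompanies the record, so other backbone elements inherited from pcDNA3 are not individually documented here.

The ZFN coding sequence, an artificial protein, was cloned between XmaI and XhoI sites that both remain intact, placing it in frame behind the backbone-encoded N-terminal HA tag and NLS and under control of the CMV promoter for strong constitutive expression in mammalian cells. The HA tag allows detection of the protein, while the NLS directs it to the nucleus. T7 and SP6 primer sites flank the insert for sequencing. In this version, the original FokI cleavage domain of the K230 left ZFN has been replaced by the "Sharkey DAS" variant, described by the depositor as an improved obligate-heterodimer nuclease domain. Such domains cleave only when paired with a complementary partner domain, which limits unwanted homodimer cutting, so this plasmid is presumably co-transfected with a matching right-hand ZFN construct. The record does not state the zinc finger array composition or the genomic target site. The associated work concerns targeted chromosomal deletions in human cells using ZFNs.
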