Addgene plasmid #32546: p3-K230-FokI_L (DAS)
Depositing lab: Jin-Soo Kim. Depositing organization: Seoul National University. Publication: Targeted chromosomal deletions in human cells using zinc finger nucleases. Lee HJ, Kim E, Kim JS. Genome Res. 2010 Jan;20(1):81-9. Epub 2009 Dec 1. 10.1101/gr.099747.109 PubMed 19952142.
Backbone
  Vector backbone: p3
  Backbone size w/o insert (bp): 5500
  Modifications to backbone: pcDNA3 plasmid with insertion of oligo that contains HA epitope/NLS signal and modified restriction enzyme structure
  Vector type: Mammalian Expression
Growth in bacteria
  Bacterial resistance: Ampicillin, 100 μg/mL
  Growth temperature: 37°C
  Growth strain: DH5alpha
  Copy number: High Copy
Gene/Insert
  Gene/Insert name: ZFN
  Species: artificial protein
  Promoter: cmv
  Tag / fusion protein: HA epitope (N terminal on backbone)
  Cloning method: Restriction Enzyme; 5′ cloning site XmaI (not destroyed); 3′ cloning site XhoI (not destroyed)
  Sequencing primers: 5′ T7; 3′ SP6
Terms and licenses: Academic/Nonprofit Terms; Industry Terms: Not Available to Industry
Depositor comments: Fok I nuclease domain of K230 ZFN_L was replaced by an improved version of heterodimer-obligatory nuclease called Sharkey DAS (J Mol Biol. 2010 Jul 2;400(1):96-107. Epub 2010 May 4.)
How to cite: p3-K230-FokI_L (DAS) was a gift from Jin-Soo Kim (Addgene plasmid # 32546 ; http://n2t.net/addgene:32546 ; RRID:Addgene_32546)
